>Addgene plasmid #139121 | hnRNPA2_LC_NtoS | addgene full sequence | sequence record 274896 | Addgene NGS Result
CATGAGCCCGAAGTGGCGAGCCCGATCTTCCCCATCGGTGATGTCGGCGATATAGGCGCCAGCAACCGCA
CCTGTGGCGCCGGTGATGCCGGCCACGATGCGTCCGGCGTAGAGGATCGAGATCTCGATCCCGCGAAATT
AATACGACTCACTATAGGGGAATTGTGAGCGGATAACAATTCCCCTCTAGAAATAATTTTGTTTAACTTT
AAGAAGGAGATATACCATGGGCTCTGATAAAATTCATCATCATCATCATCACGAAAATCTTTATTTTCAA
GGTCATATGGGTCGTGGTGGTAGCTTCGGTTTTGGTGATAGCCGTGGTGGTGGTGGTAGCTTTGGTCCGG
GTCCGGGTAGCAGCTTCCGTGGCGGTAGCGACGGTTACGGCAGCGGTCGTGGCTTCGGTGATGGCTATAG
CGGTTATGGTGGCGGTCCGGGCGGTGGCAGCTTTGGTGGCAGCCCGGGTTATGGTGGCGGTCGTGGCGGT
TATGGCGGTGGCGGTCCGGGTTATGGTAGCCAGGGCGGTGGCTATGGTGGCGGTTACGACAGCTATGGCG
GTGGCAGCTACGGTAGCGGCAGCTATAGCGATTTCGGTAGCTACAGCCAGCAACCGAGCAGCTATGGTCC
GATGAAGAGCGGTAGCTTCGGTGGCAGCCGTAGCATGGGTGGCCCGTATGGTGGCGGCAGCTATGGTCCG
GGTGGCAGCGGTGGCAGCGGTGGTTATGGCGGTCGCAGCCGTTATTAACTCGAGCACCACCACCACCACC
ACTGAGATCCGGCTGCTAACAAAGCCCGAAAGGAAGCTGAGTTGGCTGCTGCCACCGCTGAGCAATAACT
AGCATAACCCCTTGGGGCCTCTAAACGGGTCTTGAGGGGTTTTTTGCTGAAAGGAGGAACTATATCCGGA
TTGGCGAATGGG
[124 nt withheld, positions 923-1046]
C
[91 nt withheld, positions 1048-1138]
A
[49 nt withheld, positions 1140-1188]
CCTTTGACGTTGGAGTCCACGTTCTTT
[37 nt withheld, positions 1216-1252]
ACCCTATCTCGGTCTATTCTTTTGATTTATAAGGGATTTTGCCGATTTCGGCCTATTGGTTAAAAAATGA
GCTGATTTAACAAAAATTTAACGCGAATTTTAACAAAATATTAACGCTTACAATTTAGGTGGCACTTTTC
GGGGAAATGTGCGCGGAACCCCTATTTGTTTATTTTTCTAAATACATTCAAATATGTATCCGCTCATGAA
TTAATTCTTAGAAAAACTCATCGAGCATCAAATGAAACTGCAATTTATTCATATCAGGATTATCAATACC
ATATTTTTGAAAAAGCCGTTTCTGTAATGAAGGAGAAAACTCACCGAGGCAGTTCCATAGGATGGCAAGA
TCCTGGTATCGGTCTGCGATTCCGACTCGTCCAACATCAATACAACCTATTAATTTCCCCTCGTCAAAAA
TAAGGTTATCAAGTGAGAAATCACCATGAGTGACGACTGAATCCGGTGAGAATGGCAAAAGTTTATGCAT
TTCTTTCCAGACTTGTTCAACAGGCCAGCCATTACGCTCGTCATCAAAATCACTCGCATCAACCAAACCG
TTATTCATTCGTGATTGCGCCTGAGCGAGACGAAATACGCGATCGCTGTTAAAAGGACAATTACAAACAG
GAATCGAATGCAACCGGCGCAGGAACACTGCCAGCGCATCAACAATATTTTCACCTGAATCAGGATATTC
TTCTAATACCTGGAATGCTGTTTTCCCGGGGATCGCAGTGGTGAGTAACCATGCATCATCAGGAGTACGG
ATAAAATGCTTGATGGTCGGAAGAGGCATAAATTCCGTCAGCCAGTTTAGTCTGACCATCTCATCTGTAA
CATCATTGGCAACGCTACCTTTGCCATGTTTCAGAAACAACTCTGGCGCATCGGGCTTCCCATACAATCG
ATAGATTGTCGCACCTGATTGCCCGACATTATCGCGAGCCCATTTATACCCATATAAATCAGCATCCATG
TTGGAATTTAATCGCGGCCTAGAGCAAGACGTTTCCCGTTGAATATGGCTCATAACACCCCTTGTATTAC
TGTTTATGTAAGCAGACAGTTTTATTGTTCATGACCAAAATCCCTTAACGTGAGTTTTCGTTCCACTGAG
CGTCAGACCCCGTAGAAAAGATCAAAGGATCTTCTTGAGATCCTTTTTTTCTGCGCGTAATCTGCTGCTT
GCAAACAAAAAAACCACCGCTACCAGCGGTGGTTTGTTTGCCGGATCAAGAGCTACCAACTCTTTTTCCG
AAGGTAACTGGCTTCAGCAGAGCGCAGATACCAAATACTGTCCTTCTAGTGTAGCCGTAGTTAGGCCACC
ACTTCAAGAACTCTGTAGCACCGCCTACATACCTCGCTCTGCTAATCCTGTTACCAGTGGCTGCTGCCAG
TGGCGATAAGTCGTGTCTTACCGGGTTGGACTCAAGACGATAGTTACCGGATAAGGCGCAGCGGTCGGGC
TGAACGGGGGGTTCGTGCACACAGCCCAGCTTGGAGCGAACGACCTACACCGAACTGAGATACCTACAGC
GTGAGCTATGAGAAAGCGCCACGCTTCCCGAAGGGAGAAAGGCGGACAGGTATCCGGTAAGCGGCAGGGT
CGGAACAGGAGAGCGCACGAGGGAGCTTCCAGGGGGAAACGCCTGGTATCTTTATAGTCCTGTCGGGTTT
CGCCACCTCTGACTTGAGCGTCGATTTTTGTGATGCTCGTCAGGGGGGCGGAGCCTATGGAAAAACGCCA
GCAACGCGGCCTTTTTACGGTTCCTGGCCTTTTGCTGGCCTTTTGCTCACATGTTCTTTCCTGCGTTATC
CCCTGATTCTGTGGATAACCGTATTACCGCCTTTGAGTGAGCTGATACCGCTCGCCGCAGCCGAACGACC
GAGCGCAGCGAGTCAGTGAGCGAGGAAGCGGAAGAGCGCCTGATGCGGTATTTTCTCCTTACGCATCTGT
GCGGTATTTCACACCGCAATGGTGCACTCTCAGTACAATCTGCTCTGATGCCGCATAGTTAAGCCAGTAT
ACACTCCGCTATCGCTACGTGACTGGGTCATGGCTGCGCCCCGACACCCGCCAACACCCGCTGACGCGCC
CTGACGGGCTTGTCTGCTCCCGGCATCCGCTTACAGACAAGCTGTGACCGTCTCCGGGAGCTGCATGTGT
CAGAGGTTTTCACCGTCATCACCGAAACGCGCGAGGCAGCTGCGGTAAAGCTCATCAGCGTGGTCGTGAA
GCGATTCACAGATGTCTGCCTGTTCATCCGCGTCCAGCTCGTTGAGTTTCTCCAGAAGCGTTAATGTCTG
GCTTCTGATAAAGCGGGCCATGTTAAGGGCGGTTTTTTCCTGTTTGGTCACTGATGCCTCCGTGTAAGGG
GGATTTCTGTTCATGGGGGTAATGATACCGATGAAACGAGAGAGGATGCTCACGATACGGGTTACTGATG
ATGAACATGCCCGGTTACTGGAACGTTGTGAGGGTAAACAACTGGCGGTATGGATGCGGCGGGACCAGAG
AAAAATCACTCAGGGTCAATGCCAGCGCTTCGTTAATACAGATGTAGGTGTTCCACAGGGTAGCCAGCAG
CATCCTGCGATGCAGATCCGGAACATAATGGTGCAGGGCGCTGACTTCCGCGTTTCCAGACTTTACGAAA
CACGGAAACCGAAGACCATTCATGTTGTTGCTCAGGTCGCAGACGTTTTGCAGCAGCAGTCGCTTCACGT
TCGCTCGCGTATCGGTGATTCATTCTGCTAACCAGTAAGGCAACCCCGCCAGCCTAGCCGGGTCCTCAAC
GACAGGAGCACGATCATGCGCACCCGTGGGGCCGCCATGCCGGCGATAATGGCCTGCTTCTCGCCGAAAC
GTTTGGTGGCGGGACCAGTGACGAAGGCTTGAGCGAGGGCGTGCAAGATTCCGAATACCGCAAGCGACAG
GCCGATCATCGTCGCGCTCCAGCGAAAGCGGTCCTCGCCGAAAATGACCCAGAGCGCTGCCGGCACCTGT
CCTACGAGTTGCATGATAAAGAAGACAGTCATAAGTGCGGCGACGATAGTCATGCCCCGCGCCCACCGGA
AGGAGCTGACTGGGTTGAAGGCTCTCAAGGGCATCGGTCGAGATCCCGGTGCCTAATGAGTGAGCTAACT
TACATTAATTGCGTTGCGCTCACTGCCCGCTTTCCAGTCGGGAAACCTGTCGTGCCAGCTGCATTAATGA
ATCGGCCAACGCGCGGGGAGAGGCGGTTTGCGTATTGGGCGCCAGGGTGGTTTTTCTTTTCACCAGTGAG
ACGGGCAACAGCTGATTGCCCTTCACCGCCTGGCCCTGAGAGAGTTGCAGCAAGCGGTCCACGCTGGTTT
GCCCCAGCAGGCGAAAATCCTGTTTGATGGTGGTTAACGGCGGGATATAACATGAGCTGTCTTCGGTATC
GTCGTATCCCACTACCGAGATATCCGCACCAACGCGCAGCCCGGACTCGGTAATGGCGCGCATTGCGCCC
AGCGCCATCTGATCGTTGGCAACCAGCATCGCAGTGGGAACGATGCCCTCATTCAGCATTTGCATGGTTT
GTTGAAAACCGGACATGGCACTCCAGTCGCCTTCCCGTTCCGCTATCGGCTGAATTTGATTGCGAGTGAG
ATATTTATGCCAGCCAGCCAGACGCAGACGCGCCGAGACAGAACTTAATGGGCCCGCTAACAGCGCGATT
TGCTGGTGACCCAATGCGACCAGATGCTCCACGCCCAGTCGCGTACCGTCTTCATGGGAGAAAATAATAC
TGTTGATGGGTGTCTGGTCAGAGACATCAAGAAATAACGCCGGAACATTAGTGCAGGCAGCTTCCACAGC
AATGGCATCCTGGTCATCCAGCGGATAGTTAATGATCAGCCCACTGACGCGTTGCGCGAGAAGATTGTGC
ACCGCCGCTTTACAGGCTTCGACGCCGCTTCGTTCTACCATCGACACCACCACGCTGGCACCCAGTTGAT
CGGCGCGAGATTTAATCGCCGCGACAATTTGCGACGGCGCGTGCAGGGCCAGACTGGAGGTGGCAACGCC
AATCAGCAACGACTGTTTGCCCGCCAGTTGTTGTGCCACGCGGTTGGGAATGTAATTCAGCTCCGCCATC
GCCGCTTCCACTTTTTCCCGCGTTTTCGCAGAAACGTGGCTGGCCTGGTTCACCACGCGGGAAACGGTCT
GATAAGAGACACCGGCATACTCTGCGACATCGTATAACGTTACTGGTTTCACATTCACCACCCTGAATTG
ACTCTCTTCCGGGCGCTATCATGCCATACCGCGAAAGGTTTTGCGCCATTCGATGGTGTCCGGGATCTCG
ACGCTCTCCCTTATGCGACTCCTGCATTAGGAAGCAGCCCAGTAGTAGGTTGAGGCCGTTGAGCACCGCC
GCCGCAAGGAATGGTGCATGCAAGGAGATGGCGCCCAACAGTCCCCCGGCCACGGGGCCTGCCACCATAC
CCACGCCGAAACAAGCGCT
Features (pLannotate 1.2.2; 20 found; start..end, strand, type, name):
    140..158     +  promoter       T7 promoter: promoter for bacteriophage T7 RNA polymerase
    159..183     +  protein_bind   lac operator: The lac repressor binds to the lac operator to inhibit transcription in E. coli. This inhibition can be relieved by adding lactose or isopropyl-β-D-thiogalactopyranoside (IPTG). lac repressor encoded by lacI
    198..220     +  RBS            RBS: efficient ribosome binding site from bacteriophage T7 gene 10 (Olins and Rangwala, 1989)
    245..261     +  CDS            capTEV™ (fragment): composite tag for in vivo biotinylation, TEV protease cleavage, and 6xHis tagging
    290..745     +  CDS            Hnrnpa2b1 (fragment): ROA2_MOUSE - Also known as Hnrpa2b1. Experimental evidence at protein level: Swiss-Prot protein existence level 1. Heterogeneous nuclear ribonucleoprotein (hnRNP) that associates with nascent pre-mRNAs, packaging them into hnRNP particles. The hnRNP particle arrangement on nascent hnRNA is non-random and sequence-dependent and serves to condense and stabilize the transcripts and minimize tangling and knotting. Packaging plays a role in various processes such as transcription, pre-mRNA processing, RNA nuclear export, subcellular location, mRNA translation and stability of mature mRNAs. Forms hn
    755..772     +  CDS            9xHis (fragment): 9xHis affinity tag
    782..831     +  CDS            SET1 (fragment): solubility-enhancement tag derived from T7 phage gene 10B
    839..886     +  terminator     T7 terminator: transcription terminator for bacteriophage T7 RNA polymerase
    923..1351    +  rep_origin     f1 ori (sequence partly withheld): f1 bacteriophage origin of replication; arrow indicates direction of (+) strand synthesis
   1404..1461    +  promoter       AmpR promoter (fragment): bla
   1470..2285    -  CDS            KanR: aminoglycoside phosphotransferase; aph(3')-Ia; confers resistance to kanamycin in bacteria or G418 (Geneticin®) in eukaryotes
   2407..2995    +  rep_origin     ori: high-copy-number ColE1/pMB1/pBR322/pUC origin of replication
   3181..3320    -  misc_feature   bom: basis of mobility region from pBR322
   3422..3613    -  CDS            rop: Rop protein, which maintains plasmids at low copy number; rop
   3630..4010    +  CDS            YPB1_ECOLX: Protein predicted: Swiss-Prot protein existence level 4. From Escherichia coli.
   4082..4373    -  CDS            TcR (fragment): tetracycline efflux protein; tet; confers resistance to tetracycline
   4388..4409    -  protein_bind   CAP binding site: CAP binding activates transcription in the presence of cAMP. E. coli catabolite activator protein
   4422..5504    -  CDS            lacI: lac repressor; lacI; The lac repressor binds to the lac operator to inhibit transcription in E. coli. This inhibition can be relieved by adding lactose or isopropyl-β-D-thiogalactopyranoside (IPTG).
   5505..5582    -  promoter       lacI promoter: lacI
   5590..118     -  CDS            TcR (fragment) (across the origin): tetracycline efflux protein; tet; confers resistance to tetracycline
