[The description below was written by a language model from this plasmid's Addgene catalogue record and pLannotate feature annotations shown in this document.]
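Description:
hnRNPA2_LC_NtoS is a bacterial expression plasmid built on the pJ411 backbone for producing a mutant form of human hnRNPA2 (gene HNRNPA2B1) in E. coli. According to the record, every asparagine in the insert has been changed to serine. The plasmid name suggests the insert is the low-complexity (LC) domain. This fits the annotated coding match, which spans only about 450 nt and is flagged as a fragment. The annotation tool matched it to the mouse orthologue, but the catalogue lists the species as human.

Expression follows a pET-style design. A T7 promoter with an adjacent lac operator and the T7 gene 10 ribosome binding site drives the open reading frame, a T7 terminator closes it, and a plasmid-borne lacI gene under its own promoter supplies repressor. Transcription therefore requires a host that provides T7 RNA polymerase and is induced with IPTG. A short upstream match to a His/TEV composite tag suggests an N-terminal histidine tag, possibly with a TEV protease cleavage site. Further short histidine-tag and T7 gene 10-derived matches lie downstream of the insert, but the record does not say whether these are in frame and translated.

The plasmid is selected with kanamycin through an aph(3')-Ia gene and replicates from a ColE1/pMB1-type origin. The catalogue lists it as high copy, although rop and bom elements are also annotated. An f1 origin and remnants of a tetracycline resistance gene are carried over from the backbone. The associated study concerns hnRNPA2 granule partitioning and tyrosine phosphorylation. The construct is thus presumably used to make recombinant protein for testing how asparagine residues contribute to the domain's behaviour, though the record states only the expression purpose.
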