Addgene plasmid #139121: hnRNPA2_LC_NtoS
Purpose: express hnRNPA2 with all N changed to S
Depositing lab: Nicolas Fawzi. Depositing organization: Brown University. Publication: Tyrosine phosphorylation regulates hnRNPA2 granule protein partitioning and reduces neurodegeneration. Ryan VH, Perdikari TM, Naik MT, Saueressig CF, Lins J, Dignon GL, Mittal J, Hart AC, Fawzi NL. EMBO J. 2021 Feb 1;40(3):e105001. doi: 10.15252/embj.2020105001. Epub 2020 Dec 22. PubMed 33349959.
Backbone
  Vector backbone: pJ411
  Vector type: Bacterial Expression
Growth in bacteria
  Bacterial resistance: Kanamycin, 50 μg/mL
  Growth temperature: 37°C
  Growth strain: DH5alpha
  Copy number: High Copy
Gene/Insert
  Gene/Insert name: hnRNPA2
  Species: H. sapiens (human)
  Mutation: all N to S
  Entrez Gene: HNRNPA2B1 (a.k.a. HNRNPA2, HNRNPB1, HNRPA2, HNRPA2B1, HNRPB1, IBMPFD2, OPMD2, RNPA2, SNRPB1)
  Cloning method: Restriction Enzyme; 5′ cloning site unknown (unknown if destroyed)
Terms and licenses: Academic/Nonprofit Terms; Industry Terms: Not Available to Industry
How to cite: hnRNPA2_LC_NtoS was a gift from Nicolas Fawzi (Addgene plasmid # 139121 ; http://n2t.net/addgene:139121 ; RRID:Addgene_139121)
