>Addgene plasmid #139121 | hnRNPA2_LC_NtoS | depositor partial sequence | sequence record 269186 | insert
CATATGGGTCGTGGTGGTAGCTTCGGTTTTGGTGATAGCCGTGGTGGTGGTGGTAGCTTTGGTCCGGGTC
CGGGTAGCAGCTTCCGTGGCGGTAGCGACGGTTACGGCAGCGGTCGTGGCTTCGGTGATGGCTATAGCGG
TTATGGTGGCGGTCCGGGCGGTGGCAGCTTTGGTGGCAGCCCGGGTTATGGTGGCGGTCGTGGCGGTTAT
GGCGGTGGCGGTCCGGGTTATGGTAGCCAGGGCGGTGGCTATGGTGGCGGTTACGACAGCTATGGCGGTG
GCAGCTACGGTAGCGGCAGCTATAGCGATTTCGGTAGCTACAGCCAGCAACCGAGCAGCTATGGTCCGAT
GAAGAGCGGTAGCTTCGGTGGCAGCCGTAGCATGGGTGGCCCGTATGGTGGCGGCAGCTATGGTCCGGGT
GGCAGCGGTGGCAGCGGTGGTTATGGCGGTCGCAGCCGTTATTAACTCGAG
